Addgene plasmid #225220: pcDNA3.1-ar2
Purpose: Expression androgen receptor 2 in mammalian cells
Depositing lab: Deshou Wang. Depositing organization: Southwest University (SWU). Publication: Steroid hormone-deprived sex reversal in cyp11a1 mutant XX tilapia experiences an ovary-like stage at molecular level. Xiao H, Wang L, Yan S, Ma H, Xu Z, Wang F, Wang J, Tao W, Wang D. Commun Biol. 2024 Sep 16;7(1):1154. doi: 10.1038/s42003-024-06853-8. PubMed 39284885.
Backbone
  Vector backbone: pcDNA3.1
  Backbone size w/o insert (bp): 5500
  Total vector size (bp): 7800
  Vector type: Mammalian Expression
  Selectable markers: Neomycin (select with G418)
Growth in bacteria
  Bacterial resistance: Ampicillin, 100 μg/mL
  Growth temperature: 37°C
  Growth strain: DH5alpha
  Copy number: High Copy
Gene/Insert
  Gene/Insert name: androgen receptor 2 (alt names: ar1; arb)
  Species: Oreochromis niloticus
  Insert size (bp): 2300
  GenBank ID: 100534410
  Promoter: CMV
  Tag / fusion protein: FLAG (N terminal on insert)
  Cloning method: Restriction Enzyme; 5′ cloning site Hind III (unknown if destroyed); 3′ cloning site Xho I (unknown if destroyed)
  Sequencing primers: 5′ TAATACGACTCACTATAGGG; 3′ CTAGAAGGCACAGTCGAGGC
Terms and licenses: Academic/Nonprofit Terms; Industry Terms: Not Available to Industry
How to cite: pcDNA3.1-ar2 was a gift from Deshou Wang (Addgene plasmid # 225220 ; http://n2t.net/addgene:225220 ; RRID:Addgene_225220)
