[The description below was written by a language model from this plasmid's Addgene catalogue record and pLannotate feature annotations shown in this document.]
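Description:
pcDNA3.1-ar2 is a mammalian expression plasmid of about 7.8 kb, built on the pcDNA3.1 backbone, that carries the androgen receptor 2 coding sequence (also listed as ar1 or arb) from Nile tilapia, Oreochromis niloticus. The roughly 2.3 kb insert was cloned by restriction enzymes between HindIII and XhoI. It sits downstream of the human cytomegalovirus immediate-early enhancer and promoter and is terminated by the bovine growth hormone polyadenylation signal, an arrangement that gives strong constitutive transcription in transfected mammalian cells. A T7 promoter lies between the CMV promoter and the insert and can serve for in vitro transcription or as a sequencing primer site.

The catalogue entry lists an N-terminal FLAG tag on the receptor. The automated annotation does not mark a FLAG feature, but it does detect a V5 epitope sequence just downstream of the insert. The record does not say whether that V5 sequence is in frame with the receptor and translated. The annotation tool identifies only the conserved C-terminal portion of the insert, by homology to a primate androgen receptor, which fits a fish orthologue whose N-terminal region is more divergent.

In E. coli the plasmid replicates from a high-copy ColE1/pUC-type origin and is selected through the β-lactamase ampicillin resistance gene; an f1 origin is also present. For stable mammalian lines, a neomycin phosphotransferase cassette driven by the SV40 early promoter and closed by an SV40 poly(A) signal allows G418 selection. The stated purpose is expression of this tilapia steroid hormone receptor in mammalian cells, and the plasmid comes from work on steroid hormones and sex reversal in tilapia.
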