Features (pLannotate 1.2.2; 21 found; start..end, strand, type, name):
     28..80      -  misc_feature   bom (fragment): basis of mobility region from pBR322
    235..614     +  enhancer       CMV enhancer: human cytomegalovirus immediate early enhancer
    615..818     +  promoter       CMV promoter: human cytomegalovirus (CMV) immediate early promoter
    814..847     +  LTR            5' LTR (truncated) (fragment): truncated 5' long terminal repeat (LTR) from HIV-1
    863..881     +  promoter       T7 promoter: promoter for bacteriophage T7 RNA polymerase
   1991..3217    +  CDS            AR (fragment): ANDR_PANTR - Also known as NR3C4. Experimental evidence at protein level: Swiss-Prot protein existence level 1. Steroid hormone receptors are ligand-activated transcription factors that regulate eukaryotic gene expression and affect cellular proliferation and differentiation in target tissues. Transcription factor activity is modulated by bound coactivator and corepressor proteins like ZBTB7A that recruits NCOR1 and NCOR2 to the androgen response elements/ARE on target genes, negatively regulating androgen receptor signaling and androgen-induced cell proliferation. Transcription activation is
   3252..3293    +  CDS            V5 tag: epitope tag from simian virus 5
   3349..3573    +  polyA_signal   bGH poly(A) signal: bovine growth hormone polyadenylation signal
   3577..3598    +  promoter       SV40 promoter (fragment): SV40 enhancer and early promoter
   3619..4047    +  rep_origin     f1 ori (sequence partly withheld): f1 bacteriophage origin of replication; arrow indicates direction of (+) strand synthesis
   4061..4390    +  promoter       SV40 promoter: SV40 enhancer and early promoter
   4457..5248    +  CDS            neo: KKA2_KLEPN - Also known as kan, nptII. Experimental evidence at protein level: Swiss-Prot protein existence level 1. Resistance to kanamycin, neomycin, paromomycin, ribostamycin, butirosin and gentamicin B. From Klebsiella pneumoniae.
   5274..5432    +  CDS            ble (fragment): BLE_KLEPN - Experimental evidence at protein level: Swiss-Prot protein existence level 1. Binding protein with a strong affinity to the bleomycin family of antibiotics. Binds to CL990; an antimitotic-antibiotic compound. From Klebsiella pneumoniae.
   5427..5548    +  polyA_signal   SV40 poly(A) signal: SV40 polyadenylation signal
   5621..5637    -  protein_bind   lac operator: The lac repressor binds to the lac operator to inhibit transcription in E. coli. This inhibition can be relieved by adding lactose or isopropyl-β-D-thiogalactopyranoside (IPTG). lac repressor encoded by lacI
   5645..5675    -  promoter       lac promoter: promoter for the E. coli lac operon
   5690..5711    -  protein_bind   CAP binding site: CAP binding activates transcription in the presence of cAMP. E. coli catabolite activator protein
   5724..5816    -  CDS            lacI (fragment): lac repressor; lacI; The lac repressor binds to the lac operator to inhibit transcription in E. coli. This inhibition can be relieved by adding lactose or isopropyl-β-D-thiogalactopyranoside (IPTG).
   5999..6587    -  rep_origin     ori: high-copy-number ColE1/pMB1/pBR322/pUC origin of replication
   6758..7618    -  CDS            AmpR: β-lactamase; bla; confers resistance to ampicillin, carbenicillin, and related antibiotics
   7619..7723    -  promoter       AmpR promoter: bla
>Addgene plasmid #225220 | pcDNA3.1-ar2 | addgene full sequence | sequence record 446364 | Addgene NGS Result
GACGGATCGGGAGATCTCCCGATCCCCTATGGTGCACTCTCAGTACAATCTGCTCTGATGCCGCATAGTT
AAGCCAGTATCTGCTCCCTGCTTGTGTGTTGGAGGTCGCTGAGTAGTGCGCGAGCAAAATTTAAGCTACA
ACAAGGCAAGGCTTGACCGACAATTGCATGAAGAATCTGCTTAGGGTTAGGCGTTTTGCGCTGCTTCGCG
ATGTACGGGCCAGATATACGCGTTGACATTGATTATTGACTAGTTATTAATAGTAATCAATTACGGGGTC
ATTAGTTCATAGCCCATATATGGAGTTCCGCGTTACATAACTTACGGTAAATGGCCCGCCTGGCTGACCG
CCCAACGACCCCCGCCCATTGACGTCAATAATGACGTATGTTCCCATAGTAACGCCAATAGGGACTTTCC
ATTGACGTCAATGGGTGGAGTATTTACGGTAAACTGCCCACTTGGCAGTACATCAAGTGTATCATATGCC
AAGTACGCCCCCTATTGACGTCAATGACGGTAAATGGCCCGCCTGGCATTATGCCCAGTACATGACCTTA
TGGGACTTTCCTACTTGGCAGTACATCTACGTATTAGTCATCGCTATTACCATGGTGATGCGGTTTTGGC
AGTACATCAATGGGCGTGGATAGCGGTTTGACTCACGGGGATTTCCAAGTCTCCACCCCATTGACGTCAA
TGGGAGTTTGTTTTGGCACCAAAATCAACGGGACTTTCCAAAATGTCGTAACAACTCCGCCCCATTGACG
CAAATGGGCGGTAGGCGTGTACGGTGGGAGGTCTATATAAGCAGAGCTCTCTGGCTAACTAGAGAACCCA
CTGCTTACTGGCTTATCGAAATTAATACGACTCACTATAGGGAGACCCAAGCTGGCTAGTTAAGCTTATG
GATTATAAAGATGATGATGATAAAAGCCAAACGACCAGAGAGTTATTTTGTGCCAAAATCTGGCCAGAGG
ATAGGAAATCATACACAGGCGACGTCGTGAGCGCTGCCAGTATGGCGCAAAAAACTGAAGAAAGTCGCGT
CTATTTCACCAAAACCCCGGCTGGAAGCAGTGCCGCGAGTTTGGCAGAATCCGAGAATGCAAACCTGTAC
GGACACATTATTCCGCTAGCCTGTGACATGGAGAAACGCTGCTGCCAGACAGCTGCTGCCCCTCAGGAGG
AGTTAAGCGCTGAGTGCCGAGTGGGCGACAGTCGCTCCTTTTCTGCCTGCGCCACAATCTCAGAAACAGC
CAGGGAGCTCTGCAAAGCTGTGTCCGTGTCTCTGGGTCTGGCCATGGAGTCCGGTGACACGAGCGAGACG
CACGTTTCTCTCCCCCAGTGTGCCGCAAATGACCAAATGAGCGCAGAGTATTTATTCGGGGTGGAAGCCG
TGCCTGCGAACTGTCCCGGAGCCCCGGCTTCTCTCTCCGAGTACAGGTGTCCCGAGCGAGATGAGCGCCC
GCCACACGACCACAAGCAACAGGTGAAAATGCTCAAAAGTTCAGAGCCCGCGGCGGCTTTTCATCACCTC
AGTTCCACGGCGACATCTGTGAACGCGCAAAACTTCACGCTGTGCGAGGCTGATGACATAACTCCGAAAG
AGATAGATCATCTGGACATAGCGTGCGCTGCCTCTTGCCCTTACGCCCCAGCTGCGCCGGAACCTTTGGC
ACAGTTCGGGCCCGCGGCTGCACAGAGACCGTGCAGAGCTTACAACCCAGTGGAGGAAGCGGGAGACGTC
GGGGATGCCGGGGAGAATAGGTCCGTGGGGTTTCAGGCAGAACGGTACGGCGTCAAAGTCAAATCTGAGG
GAAGTGCATCTGCAGGGGCGTTATGGGTCAGCAGGCCTAATTACAGCTTCGGCGACAAGTACAACTCGCA
GTTTTGGGGGTCGAGGCAGTGCATGAACTTGCAGAGTTCGGGAGCGAACTCCGCGTTTATATGCAATCCT
TATGACGGGACCGTAATGCGCCGTGAACAGTGGTACCCTGGCGGGATGCTGAGGACGCCTTATCCCAACT
CCAACTACATGAAGGGTGAGGTCGGCGAATGGCTGGATGTCACTTACAACGACACCAGGTTTGAGTCCAG
TAGAGAACACATGTTTCCCATGGAGTTCTTCTTTCCCCCACAGAGGACATGCCTCATCTGCTCGGACGAG
GCATCTGGCTGTCATTACGGCGCACTCACCTGTGGCAGCTGCAAGGTTTTCTTCAAAAGGGCTGCTGAAG
GCAAGCAGAAATACCTGTGTGCAAGCAAGAATGACTGCACTATTGATAAGCTAAGAAGAAAGAACTGCCC
CTCCTGTCGCCTGAAGAAGTGCTTTGAAGCTGGGATGACTCTTGGAGCACGTAAGCTGAAGAAGATTGGA
CAACAGAAAAGCCCAGAAGAAGATCATGGTGCTCAGGATCCAGTGGAGGTTATCCCGAACGTCTCTCCTA
AAACTGGTGTGCAACTGAACTCCCACCTGGTCTTCCTCAACATCCTGGAGTCCATTGAGCCGGAGGTTGT
GAATGCGGGCCACGACTGTGGCCAGCCGGACTCCGCTGACACCCTGCTCACCAGCCTCAATGAATTGGGA
GAGAGACAACTTGTCAAAGTGGTCAAATGGGCAAAAGGATTGCCAGGTTTCAGAAATCTCCATGTGGATG
ACCAGATGACTATCATTCAGCAGTCATGGATGGGGGTGATGGTGTTTGCCTTGGGATGGAGGTCCTATAA
GAATGCCAGTGGCAGGATTCTTTACTTTGCCCCAGACCTTGTGTTCAATGAACACAGAATGCACGTTTCC
ACCATGTACGAGCACTGCATACGGATGAGGCATCTCTCTCAGGAGTTTGAGATGTTGCAGATCACCCAGG
AAGAGTTTCACTGCATGAAGGCCTTGCTCCTCTTTAGCATTATTCCTGTTGAGGGTCTGAAGAGTCAGAA
GTACTTTGACGAATTGCGACTCACCTACATCAACGAACTCGACCGCCTCATCAACTTTCAAACGACGACA
AACACATCTCAGAGGTTCTACCAGCTCACGCGTCTCATGGACTCTCTCCAGATGACCGTAAAGAAGCTCC
ATCAGTTTACCTTCGACCTTTTTGTCCAGGCTCAGTCACTGCACACCAAGGTCAGCTTTCCAGAGATGAT
TGGAGAAATAATCTCAGTACATGTACCAAAGATCTTGACAGGTTTGGCTAAACCAATCTTGTTTCATAAG
TAGCTCGAGTCTAGAGGGCCCGCGGTTCGAAGGTAAGCCTATCCCTAACCCTCTCCTCGGTCTCGATTCT
ACGCGTACCGGTCATCATCACCATCACCATTGAGTTTAAACCCGCTGATCAGCCTCGACTGTGCCTTCTA
GTTGCCAGCCATCTGTTGTTTGCCCCTCCCCCGTGCCTTCCTTGACCCTGGAAGGTGCCACTCCCACTGT
CCTTTCCTAATAAAATGAGGAAATTGCATCGCATTGTCTGAGTAGGTGTCATTCTATTCTGGGGGGTGGG
GTGGGGCAGGACAGCAAGGGGGAGGATTGGGAAGACAATAGCAGGCATGCTGGGGATGCGGTGGGCTCTA
TGGCTTCTGAGGCGGAAAGAACCAGCTGGGGCTCTAGGGGGTATCCCC
[124 nt withheld, positions 3619-3742]
C
[91 nt withheld, positions 3744-3834]
A
[49 nt withheld, positions 3836-3884]
CCTTTGACGTTGGAGTCCACGTTCTTT
[37 nt withheld, positions 3912-3948]
ACCCTATCTCGGTCTATTCTTTTGATTTATAAGGGATTTTGCCGATTTCGGCCTATTGGTTAAAAAATGA
GCTGATTTAACAAAAATTTAACGCGAATTAATTCTGTGGAATGTGTGTCAGTTAGGGTGTGGAAAGTCCC
CAGGCTCCCCAGCAGGCAGAAGTATGCAAAGCATGCATCTCAATTAGTCAGCAACCAGGTGTGGAAAGTC
CCCAGGCTCCCCAGCAGGCAGAAGTATGCAAAGCATGCATCTCAATTAGTCAGCAACCATAGTCCCGCCC
CTAACTCCGCCCATCCCGCCCCTAACTCCGCCCAGTTCCGCCCATTCTCCGCCCCATGGCTGACTAATTT
TTTTTATTTATGCAGAGGCCGAGGCCGCCTCTGCCTCTGAGCTATTCCAGAAGTAGTGAGGAGGCTTTTT
TGGAGGCCTAGGCTTTTGCAAAAAGCTCCCGGGAGCTTGTATATCCATTTTCGGATCTGATCAAGAGACA
GGATGAGGATCGTTTCGCATGATTGAACAAGATGGATTGCACGCAGGTTCTCCGGCCGCTTGGGTGGAGA
GGCTATTCGGCTATGACTGGGCACAACAGACAATCGGCTGCTCTGATGCCGCCGTGTTCCGGCTGTCAGC
GCAGGGGCGCCCGGTTCTTTTTGTCAAGACCGACCTGTCCGGTGCCCTGAATGAACTGCAGGACGAGGCA
GCGCGGCTATCGTGGCTGGCCACGACGGGCGTTCCTTGCGCAGCTGTGCTCGACGTTGTCACTGAAGCGG
GAAGGGACTGGCTGCTATTGGGCGAAGTGCCGGGGCAGGATCTCCTGTCATCTCACCTTGCTCCTGCCGA
GAAAGTATCCATCATGGCTGATGCAATGCGGCGGCTGCATACGCTTGATCCGGCTACCTGCCCATTCGAC
CACCAAGCGAAACATCGCATCGAGCGAGCACGTACTCGGATGGAAGCCGGTCTTGTCGATCAGGATGATC
TGGACGAAGAGCATCAGGGGCTCGCGCCAGCCGAACTGTTCGCCAGGCTCAAGGCGCGCATGCCCGACGG
CGAGGATCTCGTCGTGACCCATGGCGATGCCTGCTTGCCGAATATCATGGTGGAAAATGGCCGCTTTTCT
GGATTCATCGACTGTGGCCGGCTGGGTGTGGCGGACCGCTATCAGGACATAGCGTTGGCTACCCGTGATA
TTGCTGAAGAGCTTGGCGGCGAATGGGCTGACCGCTTCCTCGTGCTTTACGGTATCGCCGCTCCCGATTC
GCAGCGCATCGCCTTCTATCGCCTTCTTGACGAGTTCTTCTGAGCGGGACTCTGGGGTTCGCGAAATGAC
CGACCAAGCGACGCCCAACCTGCCATCACGAGATTTCGATTCCACCGCCGCCTTCTATGAAAGGTTGGGC
TTCGGAATCGTTTTCCGGGACGCCGGCTGGATGATCCTCCAGCGCGGGGATCTCATGCTGGAGTTCTTCG
CCCACCCCAACTTGTTTATTGCAGCTTATAATGGTTACAAATAAAGCAATAGCATCACAAATTTCACAAA
TAAAGCATTTTTTTCACTGCATTCTAGTTGTGGTTTGTCCAAACTCATCAATGTATCTTATCATGTCTGT
ATACCGTCGACCTCTAGCTAGAGCTTGGCGTAATCATGGTCATAGCTGTTTCCTGTGTGAAATTGTTATC
CGCTCACAATTCCACACAACATACGAGCCGGAAGCATAAAGTGTAAAGCCTGGGGTGCCTAATGAGTGAG
CTAACTCACATTAATTGCGTTGCGCTCACTGCCCGCTTTCCAGTCGGGAAACCTGTCGTGCCAGCTGCAT
TAATGAATCGGCCAACGCGCGGGGAGAGGCGGTTTGCGTATTGGGCGCTCTTCCGCTTCCTCGCTCACTG
ACTCGCTGCGCTCGGTCGTTCGGCTGCGGCGAGCGGTATCAGCTCACTCAAAGGCGGTAATACGGTTATC
CACAGAATCAGGGGATAACGCAGGAAAGAACATGTGAGCAAAAGGCCAGCAAAAGGCCAGGAACCGTAAA
AAGGCCGCGTTGCTGGCGTTTTTCCATAGGCTCCGCCCCCCTGACGAGCATCACAAAAATCGACGCTCAA
GTCAGAGGTGGCGAAACCCGACAGGACTATAAAGATACCAGGCGTTTCCCCCTGGAAGCTCCCTCGTGCG
CTCTCCTGTTCCGACCCTGCCGCTTACCGGATACCTGTCCGCCTTTCTCCCTTCGGGAAGCGTGGCGCTT
TCTCATAGCTCACGCTGTAGGTATCTCAGTTCGGTGTAGGTCGTTCGCTCCAAGCTGGGCTGTGTGCACG
AACCCCCCGTTCAGCCCGACCGCTGCGCCTTATCCGGTAACTATCGTCTTGAGTCCAACCCGGTAAGACA
CGACTTATCGCCACTGGCAGCAGCCACTGGTAACAGGATTAGCAGAGCGAGGTATGTAGGCGGTGCTACA
GAGTTCTTGAAGTGGTGGCCTAACTACGGCTACACTAGAAGAACAGTATTTGGTATCTGCGCTCTGCTGA
AGCCAGTTACCTTCGGAAAAAGAGTTGGTAGCTCTTGATCCGGCAAACAAACCACCGCTGGTAGCGGTGG
TTTTTTTGTTTGCAAGCAGCAGATTACGCGCAGAAAAAAAGGATCTCAAGAAGATCCTTTGATCTTTTCT
ACGGGGTCTGACGCTCAGTGGAACGAAAACTCACGTTAAGGGATTTTGGTCATGAGATTATCAAAAAGGA
TCTTCACCTAGATCCTTTTAAATTAAAAATGAAGTTTTAAATCAATCTAAAGTATATATGAGTAAACTTG
GTCTGACAGTTACCAATGCTTAATCAGTGAGGCACCTATCTCAGCGATCTGTCTATTTCGTTCATCCATA
GTTGCCTGACTCCCCGTCGTGTAGATAACTACGATACGGGAGGGCTTACCATCTGGCCCCAGTGCTGCAA
TGATACCGCGAGACCCACGCTCACCGGCTCCAGATTTATCAGCAATAAACCAGCCAGCCGGAAGGGCCGA
GCGCAGAAGTGGTCCTGCAACTTTATCCGCCTCCATCCAGTCTATTAATTGTTGCCGGGAAGCTAGAGTA
AGTAGTTCGCCAGTTAATAGTTTGCGCAACGTTGTTGCCATTGCTACAGGCATCGTGGTGTCACGCTCGT
CGTTTGGTATGGCTTCATTCAGCTCCGGTTCCCAACGATCAAGGCGAGTTACATGATCCCCCATGTTGTG
CAAAAAAGCGGTTAGCTCCTTCGGTCCTCCGATCGTTGTCAGAAGTAAGTTGGCCGCAGTGTTATCACTC
ATGGTTATGGCAGCACTGCATAATTCTCTTACTGTCATGCCATCCGTAAGATGCTTTTCTGTGACTGGTG
AGTACTCAACCAAGTCATTCTGAGAATAGTGTATGCGGCGACCGAGTTGCTCTTGCCCGGCGTCAATACG
GGATAATACCGCGCCACATAGCAGAACTTTAAAAGTGCTCATCATTGGAAAACGTTCTTCGGGGCGAAAA
CTCTCAAGGATCTTACCGCTGTTGAGATCCAGTTCGATGTAACCCACTCGTGCACCCAACTGATCTTCAG
CATCTTTTACTTTCACCAGCGTTTCTGGGTGAGCAAAAACAGGAAGGCAAAATGCCGCAAAAAAGGGAAT
AAGGGCGACACGGAAATGTTGAATACTCATACTCTTCCTTTTTCAATATTATTGAAGCATTTATCAGGGT
TATTGTCTCATGAGCGGATACATATTTGAATGTATTTAGAAAAATAAACAAATAGGGGTTCCGCGCACAT
TTCCCCGAAAAGTGCCACCTGACGTC
